Addgene plasmid #90172: pCI-neo FlucDM EGFP
Purpose: EGFP-tagged constructs to monitor the aggregation state of the sensors and the ability of cells to solubilize or degrade the aggregated proteins. FLuc contains double mutation
Depositing lab: Franz-Ulrich Hartl. Publication: Firefly luciferase mutants as sensors of proteome stress. Gupta R, Kasturi P, Bracher A, Loew C, Zheng M, Villella A, Garza D, Hartl FU, Raychaudhuri S. Nat Methods. 2011 Sep 4;8(10):879-84. doi: 10.1038/nmeth.1697. PubMed 21892152.
Backbone
  Vector backbone: pCIneo
  Backbone manufacturer: promega
  Backbone size w/o insert (bp): 5472
  Total vector size (bp): 7860
  Vector type: Mammalian Expression
  Selectable markers: Neomycin (select with G418)
Growth in bacteria
  Bacterial resistance: Ampicillin, 100 μg/mL
  Growth temperature: 37°C
  Growth strain: DH5alpha
  Copy number: Unknown
Gene/Insert
  Gene/Insert name: FLuc EGFP
  Species: firefly
  Insert size (bp): 2373
  Mutation: R188Q, R261Q in FLuc
Terms and licenses: Academic/Nonprofit Terms; Industry Terms: Not Available to Industry
How to cite: pCI-neo FlucDM EGFP was a gift from Franz-Ulrich Hartl (Addgene plasmid # 90172 ; http://n2t.net/addgene:90172 ; RRID:Addgene_90172)
