[The description below was written by a language model from this plasmid's Addgene catalogue record and pLannotate feature annotations shown in this document.]
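Description:
pCI-neo FlucDM EGFP is a mammalian expression plasmid built on the Promega pCI-neo backbone, with a catalogued total size of about 7.9 kb (the sequenced record is 7,841 nt). It is propagated in E. coli through a high-copy ColE1/pUC-type origin and selected with ampicillin via the β-lactamase gene. An f1 origin is also present, which allows single-stranded DNA production. For stable selection in mammalian cells, the backbone carries a neomycin phosphotransferase cassette driven by the SV40 enhancer/early promoter and closed by a synthetic poly(A) signal, conferring G418 resistance.

The payload is a fusion of firefly luciferase (annotated as the luc+ version) to EGFP, with the luciferase coding sequence upstream and EGFP following after a short gap, consistent with a C-terminal EGFP tag. Expression is driven by the human CMV immediate-early enhancer and promoter. A chimeric β-globin/immunoglobulin intron sits upstream of the coding region to improve transcript processing, and an SV40 poly(A) signal terminates the transcript. T7 and T3 promoter sequences flank the insert, a standard feature of the pCI-neo cloning region. The luciferase carries two point mutations, R188Q and R261Q, which give the "DM" (double mutant) name.

According to the record, these luciferase mutants serve as sensors of proteome stress. The EGFP tag lets the sensor's aggregation state be monitored in cells, along with the capacity of cells to solubilise or degrade the aggregated protein.
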