Features (pLannotate 1.2.2; 20 found; start..end, strand, type, name):
    140..517     +  enhancer       CMV enhancer: human cytomegalovirus immediate early enhancer
    518..729     +  promoter       CMV promoter: human cytomegalovirus (CMV) immediate early promoter
    890..1022    +  intron         chimeric intron: chimera between introns from human β-globin and immunoglobulin heavy chain genes
   1067..1085    +  promoter       T7 promoter: promoter for bacteriophage T7 RNA polymerase
   1098..2747    +  CDS            luciferase: firefly luciferase; luc+; enhanced luc+ version of the luciferase gene
   2778..3497    +  CDS            EGFP: the original enhanced GFP (Yang et al., 1996) mammalian codon-optimized
   3510..3527    -  promoter       T3 promoter (fragment): promoter for bacteriophage T3 RNA polymerase
   3545..3666    -  polyA_signal   SV40 poly(A) signal: SV40 polyadenylation signal
   3689..3757    -  CDS            large T antigen (fragment): large T antigen from SV40 (simian virus 40)
   3781..3848    +  CDS            lacZα (fragment): LacZα fragment of β-galactosidase; lacZ fragment
   3852..4280    +  rep_origin     f1 ori (sequence partly withheld): f1 bacteriophage origin of replication; arrow indicates direction of (+) strand synthesis
   4308..4359    -  misc_feature   bom (fragment): basis of mobility region from pBR322
   4424..4781    +  promoter       SV40 promoter: SV40 enhancer and early promoter
   4832..5623    +  CDS            neo: KKA2_KLEPN - Also known as kan, nptII. Experimental evidence at protein level: Swiss-Prot protein existence level 1. Resistance to kanamycin, neomycin, paromomycin, ribostamycin, butirosin and gentamicin B. From Klebsiella pneumoniae.
   5690..5738    +  polyA_signal   poly(A) signal: synthetic polyadenylation signal
   5758..5812    -  misc_feature   bom (fragment): basis of mobility region from pBR322
   5914..5949    -  CDS            rop (fragment): Rop protein, which maintains plasmids at low copy number; rop
   6044..6148    +  promoter       AmpR promoter: bla
   6149..7009    +  CDS            AmpR: β-lactamase; bla; confers resistance to ampicillin, carbenicillin, and related antibiotics
   7180..7768    +  rep_origin     ori: high-copy-number ColE1/pMB1/pBR322/pUC origin of replication
>Addgene plasmid #90172 | pCI-neo FlucDM EGFP | depositor full sequence | sequence record 174628 | pCI-neo FlucDM EGFP sequence 7841 bps
TCAATATTGGCCATTAGCCATATTATTCATTGGTTATATAGCATAAATCAATATTGGCTATTGGCCATTG
CATACGTTGTATCTATATCATAATATGTACATTTATATTGGCTCATGTCCAATATGACCGCCATGTTGGC
ATTGATTATTGACTAGTTATTAATAGTAATCAATTACGGGGTCATTAGTTCATAGCCCATATATGGAGTT
CCGCGTTACATAACTTACGGTAAATGGCCCGCCTGGCTGACCGCCCAACGACCCCCGCCCATTGACGTCA
ATAATGACGTATGTTCCCATAGTAACGCCAATAGGGACTTTCCATTGACGTCAATGGGTGGAGTATTTAC
GGTAAACTGCCCACTTGGCAGTACATCAAGTGTATCATATGCCAAGTCCGCCCCCTATTGACGTCAATGA
CGGTAAATGGCCCGCCTGGCATTATGCCCAGTACATGACCTTACGGGACTTTCCTACTTGGCAGTACATC
TACGTATTAGTCATCGCTATTACCATGGTGATGCGGTTTTGGCAGTACACCAATGGGCGTGGATAGCGGT
TTGACTCACGGGGATTTCCAAGTCTCCACCCCATTGACGTCAATGGGAGTTTGTTTTGGCACCAAAATCA
ACGGGACTTTCCAAAATGTCGTAACAACTGCGATCGCCCGCCCCGTTGACGCAAATGGGCGGTAGGCGTG
TACGGTGGGAGGTCTATATAAGCAGAGCTCGTTTAGTGAACCGTCAGATCACTAGAAGCTTTATTGCGGT
AGTTTATCACAGTTAAATTGCTAACGCAGTCAGTGCTTCTGACACAACAGTCTCGAACTTAAGCTGCAGT
GACTCTCTTAAGGTAGCCTTGCAGAAGTTGGTCGTGAGGCACTGGGCAGGTAAGTATCAAGGTTACAAGA
CAGGTTTAAGGAGACCAATAGAAACTGGGCTTGTCGAGACAGAGAAGACTCTTGCGTTTCTGATAGGCAC
CTATTGGTCTTACTGACATCCACTTTGCCTTTCTCTCCACAGGTGTCCACTCCCAGTTCAATTACAGCTC
TTAAGGCTAGAGTACTTAATACGACTCACTATAGGCTAGCCTCGAGCATGGAAGACGCCAAAAACATAAA
GAAAGGCCCGGCGCCATTCTATCCGCTGGAAGATGGAACCGCTGGAGAGCAACTGCATAAGGCTATGAAG
AGATACGCCCTGGTTCCTGGAACAATTGCTTTTACAGATGCACATATCGAGGTGGACATCACTTACGCTG
AGTACTTCGAAATGTCCGTTCGGTTGGCAGAAGCTATGAAACGATATGGGCTGAATACAAATCACAGAAT
CGTCGTATGCAGTGAAAACTCTCTTCAATTCTTTATGCCGGTGTTGGGCGCGTTATTTATCGGAGTTGCA
GTTGCGCCCGCGAACGACATTTATAATGAACGTGAATTGCTCAACAGTATGGGCATTTCGCAGCCTACCG
TGGTGTTCGTTTCCAAAAAGGGGTTGCAAAAAATTTTGAACGTGCAAAAAAAGCTCCCAATCATCCAAAA
AATTATTATCATGGATTCTAAAACGGATTACCAGGGATTTCAGTCGATGTACACGTTCGTCACATCTCAT
CTACCTCCCGGTTTTAATGAATACGATTTTGTGCCAGAGTCCTTCGATCAGGACAAGACAATTGCACTGA
TCATGAACTCCTCTGGATCTACTGGTCTGCCTAAAGGTGTCGCTCTGCCTCATAGAACTGCCTGCGTGAG
ATTCTCGCATGCCAGAGATCCTATTTTTGGCAATCAAATCATTCCGGATACTGCGATTTTAAGTGTTGTT
CCATTCCATCACGGTTTTGGAATGTTTACTACACTCGGATATTTGATATGTGGATTTCAAGTCGTCTTAA
TGTATAGATTTGAAGAAGAGCTGTTTCTGAGGAGCCTTCAGGATTACAAGATTCAAAGTGCGCTGCTGGT
GCCAACCCTATTCTCCTTCTTCGCCAAAAGCACTCTGATTGACAAATACGATTTATCTAATTTACACGAA
ATTGCTTCTGGTGGCGCTCCCCTCTCTAAGGAAGTCGGGGAAGCGGTTGCCAAGAGGTTCCATCTGCCAG
GTATCAGGCAAGGATATGGGCTCACTGAGACTACATCAGCTATTCTGATTACACCCGAGGGGGATGATAA
ACCGGGCGCGGTCGGTAAAGTTGTTCCATTTTTTGAAGCGAAGGTTGTGGATCTGGATACCGGGAAAACG
CTGGGCGTTAATCAAAGAGGCGAACTGTGTGTGAGAGGTCCTATGATTATGTCCGGTTATGTAAACAATC
CGGAAGCGACCAACGCCTTGATTGACAAGGATGGATGGCTACATTCTGGAGACATAGCTTACTGGGACGA
AGACGAACACTTCTTCATCGTTGACCGCCTGAAGTCTCTGATTAAGTACAAAGGCTATCAGGTGGCTCCC
GCTGAATTGGAATCCATCTTGCTCCAACACCCCAACATCTTCGACGCAGGTGTCGCAGGTCTTCCCGACG
ATGACGCCGGTGAACTTCCCGCCGCCGTTGTTGTTTTGGAGCACGGAAAGACGATGACGGAAAAAGAGAT
CGTGGATTACGTCGCCAGTCAAGTAACAACCGCGAAAAAGTTGCGCGGAGGAGTTGTGTTTGTGGACGAA
GTACCGAAAGGTCTTACCGGAAAACTCGACGCAAGAAAAATCAGAGAGATCCTCATAAAGGCCAAGAAGG
GCGGAAAGATCGCCGTGAAACCCGGGATCCACCGGCCGGTCGCCACCATGGTGAGCAAGGGCGAGGAGCT
GTTCACCGGGGTGGTGCCCATCCTGGTCGAGCTGGACGGCGACGTAAACGGCCACAAGTTCAGCGTGTCC
GGCGAGGGCGAGGGCGATGCCACCTACGGCAAGCTGACCCTGAAGTTCATCTGCACCACCGGCAAGCTGC
CCGTGCCCTGGCCCACCCTCGTGACCACCCTGACCTACGGCGTGCAGTGCTTCAGCCGCTACCCCGACCA
CATGAAGCAGCACGACTTCTTCAAGTCCGCCATGCCCGAAGGCTACGTCCAGGAGCGCACCATCTTCTTC
AAGGACGACGGCAACTACAAGACCCGCGCCGAGGTGAAGTTCGAGGGCGACACCCTGGTGAACCGCATCG
AGCTGAAGGGCATCGACTTCAAGGAGGACGGCAACATCCTGGGGCACAAGCTGGAGTACAACTACAACAG
CCACAACGTCTATATCATGGCCGACAAGCAGAAGAACGGCATCAAGGTGAACTTCAAGATCCGCCACAAC
ATCGAGGACGGCAGCGTGCAGCTCGCCGACCACTACCAGCAGAACACCCCCATCGGCGACGGCCCCGTGC
TGCTGCCCGACAACCACTACCTGAGCACCCAGTCCGCCCTGAGCAAAGACCCCAACGAGAAGCGCGATCA
CATGGTCCTGCTGGAGTTCGTGACCGCCGCCGGGATCACTCTCGGCATGGACGAGCTGTACAAGTAAAGC
GGCCGCTTCCCTTTAGTGAGGGTTAATGCTTCGAGCAGACATGATAAGATACATTGATGAGTTTGGACAA
ACCACAACTAGAATGCAGTGAAAAAAATGCTTTATTTGTGAAATTTGTGATGCTATTGCTTTATTTGTAA
CCATTATAAGCTGCAATAAACAAGTTAACAACAACAATTGCATTCATTTTATGTTTCAGGTTCAGGGGGA
GATGTGGGAGGTTTTTTAAAGCAAGTAAAACCTCTACAAATGTGGTAAAATCCGATAAGGATCGATCCGG
GCTGGCGTAATAGCGAAGAGGCCCGCACCGATCGCCCTTCCCAACAGTTGCGCAGCCTGAATGGCGAATG
G
[124 nt withheld, positions 3852-3975]
C
[91 nt withheld, positions 3977-4067]
A
[49 nt withheld, positions 4069-4117]
CCTTTGACGTTGGAGTCCACGTTCTTT
[37 nt withheld, positions 4145-4181]
ACCCTATCTCGGTCTATTCTTTTGATTTATAAGGGATTTTGCCGATTTCGGCCTATTGGTTAAAAAATGA
GCTGATTTAACAAAAATTTAACGCGAATTTTAACAAAATATTAACGCTTACAATTTCCTGATGCGGTATT
TTCTCCTTACGCATCTGTGCGGTATTTCACACCGCATACGCGGATCTGCGCAGCACCATGGCCTGAAATA
ACCTCTGAAAGAGGAACTTGGTTAGGTACCTTCTGAGGCGGAAAGAACCAGCTGTGGAATGTGTGTCAGT
TAGGGTGTGGAAAGTCCCCAGGCTCCCCAGCAGGCAGAAGTATGCAAAGCATGCATCTCAATTAGTCAGC
AACCAGGTGTGGAAAGTCCCCAGGCTCCCCAGCAGGCAGAAGTATGCAAAGCATGCATCTCAATTAGTCA
GCAACCATAGTCCCGCCCCTAACTCCGCCCATCCCGCCCCTAACTCCGCCCAGTTCCGCCCATTCTCCGC
CCCATGGCTGACTAATTTTTTTTATTTATGCAGAGGCCGAGGCCGCCTCGGCCTCTGAGCTATTCCAGAA
GTAGTGAGGAGGCTTTTTTGGAGGCCTAGGCTTTTGCAAAAAGCTTGATTCTTCTGACACAACAGTCTCG
AACTTAAGGCTAGAGCCACCATGATTGAACAAGATGGATTGCACGCAGGTTCTCCGGCCGCTTGGGTGGA
GAGGCTATTCGGCTATGACTGGGCACAACAGACAATCGGCTGCTCTGATGCCGCCGTGTTCCGGCTGTCA
GCGCAGGGGCGCCCGGTTCTTTTTGTCAAGACCGACCTGTCCGGTGCCCTGAATGAACTGCAGGACGAGG
CAGCGCGGCTATCGTGGCTGGCCACGACGGGCGTTCCTTGCGCAGCTGTGCTCGACGTTGTCACTGAAGC
GGGAAGGGACTGGCTGCTATTGGGCGAAGTGCCGGGGCAGGATCTCCTGTCATCTCACCTTGCTCCTGCC
GAGAAAGTATCCATCATGGCTGATGCAATGCGGCGGCTGCATACGCTTGATCCGGCTACCTGCCCATTCG
ACCACCAAGCGAAACATCGCATCGAGCGAGCACGTACTCGGATGGAAGCCGGTCTTGTCGATCAGGATGA
TCTGGACGAAGAGCATCAGGGGCTCGCGCCAGCCGAACTGTTCGCCAGGCTCAAGGCGCGCATGCCCGAC
GGCGAGGATCTCGTCGTGACCCATGGCGATGCCTGCTTGCCGAATATCATGGTGGAAAATGGCCGCTTTT
CTGGATTCATCGACTGTGGCCGGCTGGGTGTGGCGGACCGCTATCAGGACATAGCGTTGGCTACCCGTGA
TATTGCTGAAGAGCTTGGCGGCGAATGGGCTGACCGCTTCCTCGTGCTTTACGGTATCGCCGCTCCCGAT
TCGCAGCGCATCGCCTTCTATCGCCTTCTTGACGAGTTCTTCTGAGCGGGACTCTGGGGTTCGAAATGAC
CGACCAAGCGACGCCCAACCTGCCATCACGATGGCCGCAATAAAATATCTTTATTTTCATTACATCTGTG
TGTTGGTTTTTTGTGTGAATCGATAGCGATAAGGATCCGCGTATGGTGCACTCTCAGTACAATCTGCTCT
GATGCCGCATAGTTAAGCCAGCCCCGACACCCGCCAACACCCGCTGACGCGCCCTGACGGGCTTGTCTGC
TCCCGGCATCCGCTTACAGACAAGCTGTGACCGTCTCCGGGAGCTGCATGTGTCAGAGGTTTTCACCGTC
ATCACCGAAACGCGCGAGACGAAAGGGCCTCGTGATACGCCTATTTTTATAGGTTAATGTCATGATAATA
ATGGTTTCTTAGACGTCAGGTGGCACTTTTCGGGGAAATGTGCGCGGAACCCCTATTTGTTTATTTTTCT
AAATACATTCAAATATGTATCCGCTCATGAGACAATAACCCTGATAAATGCTTCAATAATATTGAAAAAG
GAAGAGTATGAGTATTCAACATTTCCGTGTCGCCCTTATTCCCTTTTTTGCGGCATTTTGCCTTCCTGTT
TTTGCTCACCCAGAAACGCTGGTGAAAGTAAAAGATGCTGAAGATCAGTTGGGTGCACGAGTGGGTTACA
TCGAACTGGATCTCAACAGCGGTAAGATCCTTGAGAGTTTTCGCCCCGAAGAACGTTTTCCAATGATGAG
CACTTTTAAAGTTCTGCTATGTGGCGCGGTATTATCCCGTATTGACGCCGGGCAAGAGCAACTCGGTCGC
CGCATACACTATTCTCAGAATGACTTGGTTGAGTACTCACCAGTCACAGAAAAGCATCTTACGGATGGCA
TGACAGTAAGAGAATTATGCAGTGCTGCCATAACCATGAGTGATAACACTGCGGCCAACTTACTTCTGAC
AACGATCGGAGGACCGAAGGAGCTAACCGCTTTTTTGCACAACATGGGGGATCATGTAACTCGCCTTGAT
CGTTGGGAACCGGAGCTGAATGAAGCCATACCAAACGACGAGCGTGACACCACGATGCCTGTAGCAATGG
CAACAACGTTGCGCAAACTATTAACTGGCGAACTACTTACTCTAGCTTCCCGGCAACAATTAATAGACTG
GATGGAGGCGGATAAAGTTGCAGGACCACTTCTGCGCTCGGCCCTTCCGGCTGGCTGGTTTATTGCTGAT
AAATCTGGAGCCGGTGAGCGTGGGTCTCGCGGTATCATTGCAGCACTGGGGCCAGATGGTAAGCCCTCCC
GTATCGTAGTTATCTACACGACGGGGAGTCAGGCAACTATGGATGAACGAAATAGACAGATCGCTGAGAT
AGGTGCCTCACTGATTAAGCATTGGTAACTGTCAGACCAAGTTTACTCATATATACTTTAGATTGATTTA
AAACTTCATTTTTAATTTAAAAGGATCTAGGTGAAGATCCTTTTTGATAATCTCATGACCAAAATCCCTT
AACGTGAGTTTTCGTTCCACTGAGCGTCAGACCCCGTAGAAAAGATCAAAGGATCTTCTTGAGATCCTTT
TTTTCTGCGCGTAATCTGCTGCTTGCAAACAAAAAAACCACCGCTACCAGCGGTGGTTTGTTTGCCGGAT
CAAGAGCTACCAACTCTTTTTCCGAAGGTAACTGGCTTCAGCAGAGCGCAGATACCAAATACTGTTCTTC
TAGTGTAGCCGTAGTTAGGCCACCACTTCAAGAACTCTGTAGCACCGCCTACATACCTCGCTCTGCTAAT
CCTGTTACCAGTGGCTGCTGCCAGTGGCGATAAGTCGTGTCTTACCGGGTTGGACTCAAGACGATAGTTA
CCGGATAAGGCGCAGCGGTCGGGCTGAACGGGGGGTTCGTGCACACAGCCCAGCTTGGAGCGAACGACCT
ACACCGAACTGAGATACCTACAGCGTGAGCTATGAGAAAGCGCCACGCTTCCCGAAGGGAGAAAGGCGGA
CAGGTATCCGGTAAGCGGCAGGGTCGGAACAGGAGAGCGCACGAGGGAGCTTCCAGGGGGAAACGCCTGG
TATCTTTATAGTCCTGTCGGGTTTCGCCACCTCTGACTTGAGCGTCGATTTTTGTGATGCTCGTCAGGGG
GGCGGAGCCTATGGAAAAACGCCAGCAACGCGGCCTTTTTACGGTTCCTGGCCTTTTGCTGGCCTTTTGC
TCACATGGCTCGACAGATCT
