Features (pLannotate 1.2.2; 20 found; start..end, strand, type, name):
    140..517     +  enhancer       CMV enhancer: human cytomegalovirus immediate early enhancer
    518..729     +  promoter       CMV promoter: human cytomegalovirus (CMV) immediate early promoter
    890..1022    +  intron         chimeric intron: chimera between introns from human β-globin and immunoglobulin heavy chain genes
   1067..1085    +  promoter       T7 promoter: promoter for bacteriophage T7 RNA polymerase
   1098..2747    +  CDS            luciferase: firefly luciferase; luc+; enhanced luc+ version of the luciferase gene
   2778..3497    +  CDS            EGFP: the original enhanced GFP (Yang et al., 1996) mammalian codon-optimized
   3510..3527    -  promoter       T3 promoter (fragment): promoter for bacteriophage T3 RNA polymerase
   3545..3666    -  polyA_signal   SV40 poly(A) signal: SV40 polyadenylation signal
   3689..3757    -  CDS            large T antigen (fragment): large T antigen from SV40 (simian virus 40)
   3781..3848    +  CDS            lacZα (fragment): LacZα fragment of β-galactosidase; lacZ fragment
   3852..4280    +  rep_origin     f1 ori (sequence partly withheld): f1 bacteriophage origin of replication; arrow indicates direction of (+) strand synthesis
   4308..4359    -  misc_feature   bom (fragment): basis of mobility region from pBR322
   4424..4781    +  promoter       SV40 promoter: SV40 enhancer and early promoter
   4832..5623    +  CDS            neo: KKA2_KLEPN - Also known as kan, nptII. Experimental evidence at protein level: Swiss-Prot protein existence level 1. Resistance to kanamycin, neomycin, paromomycin, ribostamycin, butirosin and gentamicin B. From Klebsiella pneumoniae.
   5690..5738    +  polyA_signal   poly(A) signal: synthetic polyadenylation signal
   5758..5812    -  misc_feature   bom (fragment): basis of mobility region from pBR322
   5914..5949    -  CDS            rop (fragment): Rop protein, which maintains plasmids at low copy number; rop
   6044..6148    +  promoter       AmpR promoter: bla
   6149..7009    +  CDS            AmpR: β-lactamase; bla; confers resistance to ampicillin, carbenicillin, and related antibiotics
   7180..7768    +  rep_origin     ori: high-copy-number ColE1/pMB1/pBR322/pUC origin of replication
>Addgene plasmid #90172 | pCI-neo FlucDM EGFP | addgene full sequence | sequence record 226525 | Addgene NGS Result
TCAATATTGGCCATTAGCCATATTATTCATTGGTTATATAGCATAAATCAATATTGGCTATTGGCCATTG
CATACGTTGTATCTATATCATAATATGTACATTTATATTGGCTCATGTCCAATATGACCGCCATGTTGGC
ATTGATTATTGACTAGTTATTAATAGTAATCAATTACGGGGTCATTAGTTCATAGCCCATATATGGAGTT
CCGCGTTACATAACTTACGGTAAATGGCCCGCCTGGCTGACCGCCCAACGACCCCCGCCCATTGACGTCA
ATAATGACGTATGTTCCCATAGTAACGCCAATAGGGACTTTCCATTGACGTCAATGGGTGGAGTATTTAC
GGTAAACTGCCCACTTGGCAGTACATCAAGTGTATCATATGCCAAGTCCGCCCCCTATTGACGTCAATGA
CGGTAAATGGCCCGCCTGGCATTATGCCCAGTACATGACCTTACGGGACTTTCCTACTTGGCAGTACATC
TACGTATTAGTCATCGCTATTACCATGGTGATGCGGTTTTGGCAGTACACCAATGGGCGTGGATAGCGGT
TTGACTCACGGGGATTTCCAAGTCTCCACCCCATTGACGTCAATGGGAGTTTGTTTTGGCACCAAAATCA
ACGGGACTTTCCAAAATGTCGTAACAACTGCGATCGCCCGCCCCGTTGACGCAAATGGGCGGTAGGCGTG
TACGGTGGGAGGTCTATATAAGCAGAGCTCGTTTAGTGAACCGTCAGATCACTAGAAGCTTTATTGCGGT
AGTTTATCACAGTTAAATTGCTAACGCAGTCAGTGCTTCTGACACAACAGTCTCGAACTTAAGCTGCAGT
GACTCTCTTAAGGTAGCCTTGCAGAAGTTGGTCGTGAGGCACTGGGCAGGTAAGTATCAAGGTTACAAGA
CAGGTTTAAGGAGACCAATAGAAACTGGGCTTGTCGAGACAGAGAAGACTCTTGCGTTTCTGATAGGCAC
CTATTGGTCTTACTGACATCCACTTTGCCTTTCTCTCCACAGGTGTCCACTCCCAGTTCAATTACAGCTC
TTAAGGCTAGAGTACTTAATACGACTCACTATAGGCTAGCCTCGAGCATGGAAGACGCCAAAAACATAAA
GAAAGGCCCGGCGCCATTCTATCCGCTGGAAGATGGAACCGCTGGAGAGCAACTGCATAAGGCTATGAAG
AGATACGCCCTGGTTCCTGGAACAATTGCTTTTACAGATGCACATATCGAGGTGGACATCACTTACGCTG
AGTACTTCGAAATGTCCGTTCGGTTGGCAGAAGCTATGAAACGATATGGGCTGAATACAAATCACAGAAT
CGTCGTATGCAGTGAAAACTCTCTTCAATTCTTTATGCCGGTGTTGGGCGCGTTATTTATCGGAGTTGCA
GTTGCGCCCGCGAACGACATTTATAATGAACGTGAATTGCTCAACAGTATGGGCATTTCGCAGCCTACCG
TGGTGTTCGTTTCCAAAAAGGGGTTGCAAAAAATTTTGAACGTGCAAAAAAAGCTCCCAATCATCCAAAA
AATTATTATCATGGATTCTAAAACGGATTACCAGGGATTTCAGTCGATGTACACGTTCGTCACATCTCAT
CTACCTCCCGGTTTTAATGAATACGATTTTGTGCCAGAGTCCTTCGATCAGGACAAGACAATTGCACTGA
TCATGAACTCCTCTGGATCTACTGGTCTGCCTAAAGGTGTCGCTCTGCCTCATAGAACTGCCTGCGTGAG
ATTCTCGCATGCCAGAGATCCTATTTTTGGCAATCAAATCATTCCGGATACTGCGATTTTAAGTGTTGTT
CCATTCCATCACGGTTTTGGAATGTTTACTACACTCGGATATTTGATATGTGGATTTCAAGTCGTCTTAA
TGTATAGATTTGAAGAAGAGCTGTTTCTGAGGAGCCTTCAGGATTACAAGATTCAAAGTGCGCTGCTGGT
GCCAACCCTATTCTCCTTCTTCGCCAAAAGCACTCTGATTGACAAATACGATTTATCTAATTTACACGAA
ATTGCTTCTGGTGGCGCTCCCCTCTCTAAGGAAGTCGGGGAAGCGGTTGCCAAGAGGTTCCATCTGCCAG
GTATCAGGCAAGGATATGGGCTCACTGAGACTACATCAGCTATTCTGATTACACCCGAGGGGGATGATAA
ACCGGGCGCGGTCGGTAAAGTTGTTCCATTTTTTGAAGCGAAGGTTGTGGATCTGGATACCGGGAAAACG
CTGGGCGTTAATCAAAGAGGCGAACTGTGTGTGAGAGGTCCTATGATTATGTCCGGTTATGTAAACAATC
CGGAAGCGACCAACGCCTTGATTGACAAGGATGGATGGCTACATTCTGGAGACATAGCTTACTGGGACGA
AGACGAACACTTCTTCATCGTTGACCGCCTGAAGTCTCTGATTAAGTACAAAGGCTATCAGGTGGCTCCC
GCTGAATTGGAATCCATCTTGCTCCAACACCCCAACATCTTCGACGCAGGTGTCGCAGGTCTTCCCGACG
ATGACGCCGGTGAACTTCCCGCCGCCGTTGTTGTTTTGGAGCACGGAAAGACGATGACGGAAAAAGAGAT
CGTGGATTACGTCGCCAGTCAAGTAACAACCGCGAAAAAGTTGCGCGGAGGAGTTGTGTTTGTGGACGAA
GTACCGAAAGGTCTTACCGGAAAACTCGACGCAAGAAAAATCAGAGAGATCCTCATAAAGGCCAAGAAGG
GCGGAAAGATTGCCGTGAAACCCGGGATCCACCGGCCGGTCGCCACCATGGTGAGCAAGGGCGAGGAGCT
GTTCACCGGGGTGGTGCCCATCCTGGTCGAGCTGGACGGCGACGTAAACGGCCACAAGTTCAGCGTGTCC
GGCGAGGGCGAGGGCGATGCCACCTACGGCAAGCTGACCCTGAAGTTCATCTGCACCACCGGCAAGCTGC
CCGTGCCCTGGCCCACCCTCGTGACCACCCTGACCTACGGCGTGCAGTGCTTCAGCCGCTACCCCGACCA
CATGAAGCAGCACGACTTCTTCAAGTCCGCCATGCCCGAAGGCTACGTCCAGGAGCGCACCATCTTCTTC
AAGGACGACGGCAACTACAAGACCCGCGCCGAGGTGAAGTTCGAGGGCGACACCCTGGTGAACCGCATCG
AGCTGAAGGGCATCGACTTCAAGGAGGACGGCAACATCCTGGGGCACAAGCTGGAGTACAACTACAACAG
CCACAACGTCTATATCATGGCCGACAAGCAGAAGAACGGCATCAAGGTGAACTTCAAGATCCGCCACAAC
ATCGAGGACGGCAGCGTGCAGCTCGCCGACCACTACCAGCAGAACACCCCCATCGGCGACGGCCCCGTGC
TGCTGCCCGACAACCACTACCTGAGCACCCAGTCCGCCCTGAGCAAAGACCCCAACGAGAAGCGCGATCA
CATGGTCCTGCTGGAGTTCGTGACCGCCGCCGGGATCACTCTCGGCATGGACGAGCTGTACAAGTAAAGC
GGCCGCTTCCCTTTAGTGAGGGTTAATGCTTCGAGCAGACATGATAAGATACATTGATGAGTTTGGACAA
ACCACAACTAGAATGCAGTGAAAAAAATGCTTTATTTGTGAAATTTGTGATGCTATTGCTTTATTTGTAA
CCATTATAAGCTGCAATAAACAAGTTAACAACAACAATTGCATTCATTTTATGTTTCAGGTTCAGGGGGA
GATGTGGGAGGTTTTTTAAAGCAAGTAAAACCTCTACAAATGTGGTAAAATCCGATAAGGATCGATCCGG
GCTGGCGTAATAGCGAAGAGGCCCGCACCGATCGCCCTTCCCAACAGTTGCGCAGCCTGAATGGCGAATG
G
[124 nt withheld, positions 3852-3975]
C
[91 nt withheld, positions 3977-4067]
A
[49 nt withheld, positions 4069-4117]
CCTTTGACGTTGGAGTCCACGTTCTTT
[37 nt withheld, positions 4145-4181]
ACCCTATCTCGGTCTATTCTTTTGATTTATAAGGGATTTTGCCGATTTCGGCCTATTGGTTAAAAAATGA
GCTGATTTAACAAAAATTTAACGCGAATTTTAACAAAATATTAACGCTTACAATTTCCTGATGCGGTATT
TTCTCCTTACGCATCTGTGCGGTATTTCACACCGCATACGCGGATCTGCGCAGCACCATGGCCTGAAATA
ACCTCTGAAAGAGGAACTTGGTTAGGTACCTTCTGAGGCGGAAAGAACCAGCTGTGGAATGTGTGTCAGT
TAGGGTGTGGAAAGTCCCCAGGCTCCCCAGCAGGCAGAAGTATGCAAAGCATGCATCTCAATTAGTCAGC
AACCAGGTGTGGAAAGTCCCCAGGCTCCCCAGCAGGCAGAAGTATGCAAAGCATGCATCTCAATTAGTCA
GCAACCATAGTCCCGCCCCTAACTCCGCCCATCCCGCCCCTAACTCCGCCCAGTTCCGCCCATTCTCCGC
CCCATGGCTGACTAATTTTTTTTATTTATGCAGAGGCCGAGGCCGCCTCGGCCTCTGAGCTATTCCAGAA
GTAGTGAGGAGGCTTTTTTGGAGGCCTAGGCTTTTGCAAAAAGCTTGATTCTTCTGACACAACAGTCTCG
AACTTAAGGCTAGAGCCACCATGATTGAACAAGATGGATTGCACGCAGGTTCTCCGGCCGCTTGGGTGGA
GAGGCTATTCGGCTATGACTGGGCACAACAGACAATCGGCTGCTCTGATGCCGCCGTGTTCCGGCTGTCA
GCGCAGGGGCGCCCGGTTCTTTTTGTCAAGACCGACCTGTCCGGTGCCCTGAATGAACTGCAGGACGAGG
CAGCGCGGCTATCGTGGCTGGCCACGACGGGCGTTCCTTGCGCAGCTGTGCTCGACGTTGTCACTGAAGC
GGGAAGGGACTGGCTGCTATTGGGCGAAGTGCCGGGGCAGGATCTCCTGTCATCTCACCTTGCTCCTGCC
GAGAAAGTATCCATCATGGCTGATGCAATGCGGCGGCTGCATACGCTTGATCCGGCTACCTGCCCATTCG
ACCACCAAGCGAAACATCGCATCGAGCGAGCACGTACTCGGATGGAAGCCGGTCTTGTCGATCAGGATGA
TCTGGACGAAGAGCATCAGGGGCTCGCGCCAGCCGAACTGTTCGCCAGGCTCAAGGCGCGCATGCCCGAC
GGCGAGGATCTCGTCGTGACCCATGGCGATGCCTGCTTGCCGAATATCATGGTGGAAAATGGCCGCTTTT
CTGGATTCATCGACTGTGGCCGGCTGGGTGTGGCGGACCGCTATCAGGACATAGCGTTGGCTACCCGTGA
TATTGCTGAAGAGCTTGGCGGCGAATGGGCTGACCGCTTCCTCGTGCTTTACGGTATCGCCGCTCCCGAT
TCGCAGCGCATCGCCTTCTATCGCCTTCTTGACGAGTTCTTCTGAGCGGGACTCTGGGGTTCGAAATGAC
CGACCAAGCGACGCCCAACCTGCCATCACGATGGCCGCAATAAAATATCTTTATTTTCATTACATCTGTG
TGTTGGTTTTTTGTGTGAATCGATAGCGATAAGGATCCGCGTATGGTGCACTCTCAGTACAATCTGCTCT
GATGCCGCATAGTTAAGCCAGCCCCGACACCCGCCAACACCCGCTGACGCGCCCTGACGGGCTTGTCTGC
TCCCGGCATCCGCTTACAGACAAGCTGTGACCGTCTCCGGGAGCTGCATGTGTCAGAGGTTTTCACCGTC
ATCACCGAAACGCGCGAGACGAAAGGGCCTCGTGATACGCCTATTTTTATAGGTTAATGTCATGATAATA
ATGGTTTCTTAGACGTCAGGTGGCACTTTTCGGGGAAATGTGCGCGGAACCCCTATTTGTTTATTTTTCT
AAATACATTCAAATATGTATCCGCTCATGAGACAATAACCCTGATAAATGCTTCAATAATATTGAAAAAG
GAAGAGTATGAGTATTCAACATTTCCGTGTCGCCCTTATTCCCTTTTTTGCGGCATTTTGCCTTCCTGTT
TTTGCTCACCCAGAAACGCTGGTGAAAGTAAAAGATGCTGAAGATCAGTTGGGTGCACGAGTGGGTTACA
TCGAACTGGATCTCAACAGCGGTAAGATCCTTGAGAGTTTTCGCCCCGAAGAACGTTTTCCAATGATGAG
CACTTTTAAAGTTCTGCTATGTGGCGCGGTATTATCCCGTATTGACGCCGGGCAAGAGCAACTCGGTCGC
CGCATACACTATTCTCAGAATGACTTGGTTGAGTACTCACCAGTCACAGAAAAGCATCTTACGGATGGCA
TGACAGTAAGAGAATTATGCAGTGCTGCCATAACCATGAGTGATAACACTGCGGCCAACTTACTTCTGAC
AACGATCGGAGGACCGAAGGAGCTAACCGCTTTTTTGCACAACATGGGGGATCATGTAACTCGCCTTGAT
CGTTGGGAACCGGAGCTGAATGAAGCCATACCAAACGACGAGCGTGACACCACGATGCCTGTAGCAATGG
CAACAACGTTGCGCAAACTATTAACTGGCGAACTACTTACTCTAGCTTCCCGGCAACAATTAATAGACTG
GATGGAGGCGGATAAAGTTGCAGGACCACTTCTGCGCTCGGCCCTTCCGGCTGGCTGGTTTATTGCTGAT
AAATCTGGAGCCGGTGAGCGTGGGTCTCGCGGTATCATTGCAGCACTGGGGCCAGATGGTAAGCCCTCCC
GTATCGTAGTTATCTACACGACGGGGAGTCAGGCAACTATGGATGAACGAAATAGACAGATCGCTGAGAT
AGGTGCCTCACTGATTAAGCATTGGTAACTGTCAGACCAAGTTTACTCATATATACTTTAGATTGATTTA
AAACTTCATTTTTAATTTAAAAGGATCTAGGTGAAGATCCTTTTTGATAATCTCATGACCAAAATCCCTT
AACGTGAGTTTTCGTTCCACTGAGCGTCAGACCCCGTAGAAAAGATCAAAGGATCTTCTTGAGATCCTTT
TTTTCTGCGCGTAATCTGCTGCTTGCAAACAAAAAAACCACCGCTACCAGCGGTGGTTTGTTTGCCGGAT
CAAGAGCTACCAACTCTTTTTCCGAAGGTAACTGGCTTCAGCAGAGCGCAGATACCAAATACTGTTCTTC
TAGTGTAGCCGTAGTTAGGCCACCACTTCAAGAACTCTGTAGCACCGCCTACATACCTCGCTCTGCTAAT
CCTGTTACCAGTGGCTGCTGCCAGTGGCGATAAGTCGTGTCTTACCGGGTTGGACTCAAGACGATAGTTA
CCGGATAAGGCGCAGCGGTCGGGCTGAACGGGGGGTTCGTGCACACAGCCCAGCTTGGAGCGAACGACCT
ACACCGAACTGAGATACCTACAGCGTGAGCTATGAGAAAGCGCCACGCTTCCCGAAGGGAGAAAGGCGGA
CAGGTATCCGGTAAGCGGCAGGGTCGGAACAGGAGAGCGCACGAGGGAGCTTCCAGGGGGAAACGCCTGG
TATCTTTATAGTCCTGTCGGGTTTCGCCACCTCTGACTTGAGCGTCGATTTTTGTGATGCTCGTCAGGGG
GGCGGAGCCTATGGAAAAACGCCAGCAACGCGGCCTTTTTACGGTTCCTGGCCTTTTGCTGGCCTTTTGC
TCACATGGCTCGACAGATCT
